Addgene plasmid #80443: WN10150
Purpose: Expresses dead (908A) AsCpf1
Depositing lab: Ervin Welker. Publication: Mb- and FnCpf1 nucleases are active in mammalian cells: activities and PAM preferences of four wild-type Cpf1 nucleases and of their altered PAM specificity variants. Toth E, Czene BC, Kulcsar PI, Krausz SL, Talas A, Nyeste A, Varga E, Huszar K, Weinhardt N, Ligeti Z, Borsy AE, Fodor E, Welker E. Nucleic Acids Res. 2018 Sep 20. pii: 5103950. doi: 10.1093/nar/gky815. PubMed 30239882.
Backbone
  Vector backbone: pcDNA3.1
  Vector type: Mammalian Expression
  Selectable markers: Neomycin (select with G418)
Growth in bacteria
  Bacterial resistance: Ampicillin, 100 μg/mL
  Growth temperature: 37°C
  Growth strain: NEB Stable
  Copy number: High Copy
Gene/Insert
  Gene/Insert name: nuclease dead (908A) AsCpf1 (alt names: dAsCpf1; dAsCas12a)
  Species: Acidaminococcus sp
  Insert size (bp): 3921
  Mutation: nuclease dead (D908A)
  Tag / fusion protein: NLS-3xHA (C terminal on insert)
Terms and licenses: Academic/Nonprofit Terms; Industry Terms: Not Available to Industry
How to cite: WN10150 was a gift from Ervin Welker (Addgene plasmid # 80443 ; http://n2t.net/addgene:80443 ; RRID:Addgene_80443)
