[The description below was written by a language model from this plasmid's Addgene catalogue record.]
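Description:
WN10150 is a mammalian expression plasmid built on the pcDNA3.1 backbone that encodes a catalytically inactive form of the Acidaminococcus sp. Cpf1 (Cas12a) nuclease, also referred to as dAsCpf1 or dAsCas12a. It is propagated in bacteria as a high-copy plasmid under ampicillin selection, and it carries a neomycin resistance marker so that transfected mammalian cells can be selected with G418. The record gives no feature table and does not explicitly name the promoter driving the insert. pcDNA3.1 vectors conventionally use the CMV immediate-early promoter with a downstream polyadenylation signal, but this is not confirmed here for this particular construct.

The insert is about 3.9 kb and carries the D908A substitution. This changes a key acidic residue in the RuvC catalytic domain and abolishes DNA cleavage, while the protein is expected to retain crRNA-guided target recognition and binding. The C terminus of the protein is fused to a nuclear localisation signal followed by a triple HA epitope. The NLS directs the protein to the nucleus of mammalian cells, and the HA tag allows detection by immunoblotting or immunostaining. No crRNA expression cassette is recorded, so a guide would presumably have to be supplied from a separate construct.

The plasmid comes from work comparing the activities and PAM preferences of several Cpf1 orthologues and their altered-PAM variants in mammalian cells. In that setting, a dead AsCpf1 typically serves as a nuclease-negative control alongside active enzymes. It can also act as a programmable DNA-binding protein that does not cut its target.
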