>Addgene plasmid #80443 | WN10150 | addgene partial sequence | sequence record 156247 | CMV-F 5'-CGCAAATGGGCGGTAGGCGTG-3'
GCAGAGCTCTCTGGCTAACTGAGAACCCACTGCTTACTGGCTTATCGAAATTAATACGACTCACTATAGG
GAGACCCAAGCTGGCTAGCGTTTAAACTTAAGCTTGGTACCGCCACCATGACACAGTTCGAGGGCTTTAC
CAACCTGTATCAGGTGAGCAAGACACTGCGGTTTGAGCTGATCCCACAGGGCAAGACCCTGAAGCACATC
CAGGAGCAGGGCTTCATCGAGGAGGACAAGGCCCGCAATGATCACTACAAGGAGCTGAAGCCCATCATCG
ATCGGATCTACAAGACCTATGCCGACCAGTGCCTGCAGCTGGTGCAGCTGGATTGGGAGAACCTGAGCGC
CGCCATCGACTCCTATAGAAAGGAGAAAACCGAGGAGACAAGGAACGCCCTGATCGAGGAGCAGGCCACA
TATCGCAATGCCATCCACGACTACTTCATCGGCCGGACAGACAACCTGACCGATGCCATCAATAAGAGAC
ACGCCGAGATCTACAAGGGCCTGTTCAAGGCCGAGCTGTTTAATGGCAAGGTGCTGAAGCAGCTGGGCAC
CGTGACCACAACCGAGCACGAGAACGCCCTGCTGCGGAGCTTCGACAAGTTTACAACCTACTTCTCCGGC
TTTTATGAGAACAGGAAGAACGTGTTCAGCGCCGAGGATATCAGCACAGCCATCCCACACCGCATCGTGC
AGGACAACTTCCCCAAGTTTAAGGAGAATTGTCACATCTTCACACGCCTGATCACCGCCGTGCCCAGCCT
GCGGGAGCACTTTGAGAACGTGAAGAAGGCCATCGGCATCTTCGTGAGCACCTCCATCGAGGAGGTGTTT
TCCTTCCCTTTTTATAACCAGCTGCTGACACAGACCCAGATCGACCTGTATAACCAGCTGCTGG
