>Addgene plasmid #80443 | WN10150 | addgene partial sequence | sequence record 156249 | BGH-rev 5'-TAGAAGGCACAGTCGAGG-3'
GTCGGGGACATCATATGGGTATGCATAATCAGGCACGTCGTAGGGATAAGCGTAATCTGGAACATCGTAT
GGGTAGGATCCCTTTTTCTTTTTTGCCTGGCCGGCCTTTTTCGTGGCCGCCGGCCTTTTGTTGCGCAGCT
CCTGGATGTAGGCCAGCCAGTCCTGATTGGAGATGCCGTTCTGCAGCTTCAGATCCTTGCTCTCCTTCAG
GTGATTCAGCAGCAGCTGGCCCTTCAGGGCGATGTGGTAGGCGCCATTGGCATCGGCGTCCATGGGCCAC
TCTGGGTTCTGAAACCGGGAGTCGAAGCACACGCCATTCAGATCGCGCACGGGGCTGTTGATATAGTCCT
CGCCTGTGGCGGCATTGGAGTTCCGCATCTGCAGCACGCTGCGGATCAGGGCCACCATGGTGTCGATGGC
GTGAGAATCGTCATTCTCCAGCAGCTTTGGCAGGATGTTGGAGCCATCCCTGAACACGATGCCCTTCTCC
TCCAGCAGGGCGATCAGCTCGTTGGCAGGATACAGGTCCCGGTATCTGCCGGTGAATCTGTGATTCTCGA
TCACTGGCACGATTCTCTTGCCGGCGATGAAAGGGGTGCCCTTGGCGTCAAACTGTGTCTCGTTCTTCTC
GAACACGATATCCCATGCAGGCATAAAGCCGGGCAGGCCCCTCTGGAAGGACAGATTTCTGTTCATCTTA
AAGTGCAGGATGAAGTCGCCGGTTTTCACGTCGTAGTGCAGAAAGTCGAAGCCCTCCAGGAAGTGCTTGC
GGCTCTCGTGATT
