>Addgene plasmid #80443 | WN10150 | addgene partial sequence | sequence record 157946 | AsCpf1_908A-R 5'-TCGTAGTGCAGAAAGTCGAA-3'
ATTCTTGATGGTTTTCCACACGAAGGGGTCCACGAAGCCGGTCAGGGGATCGATCTTAGATGTATATGGG
GCAGGCACGTAAAACAGGAAGCCAGACTGGGTGCCCATCTTGGCAAAGGAGGTGAACTGGTCTGTCAGCT
GGTATGGGTTCAGCACGCCTCCCACTTTCTCTGCTGGATAGTCCTTCAGCACCAGGCAATTCAGCTTATC
GATCAGCATCTTCTCGAACTGCTGGTACACGGCCTTCTCGGCGATGCCGGTCCTCTTGCTCTTAAAGCCG
AAATTCAGGTTCTCCAGCACCACCACGGCCTGGTAGTGGATCATCAGGTCCACGATCTCGTGGATGACCT
GGCTCAGATAGCCCTGCTTCAGATCCTTGATTGTGCCCACCACAGACCAGGCCTGCCTTGCTGCCACCCT
CTCCTTCTCCCTGTTGTCCAGCTTCTTCTGGTAATCAAACTGCTGGATGGTGTTCAGGCTCCGCTGCTCC
AGGATCTTGCCGGTGGAGTCGATCACTGTGATATAGATCAGGTTTCTCTCGCCCCGGGCGATGCCGATGA
TAGGTGTCTCGGGGTGCTCCTTCAGGTAGGCATTCACCCTCTGGTTGAACTTAGATGGGGAATTGGCGGC
CTGATAGTTCAGTGTGATAGGCACGTGGAAAAAGAACTTGTCGCTGGTAAAGCGCCTATCCTTGATGATC
TCGTGAGACACCTCCTTGGTGATCACGTTGGGCAGCAGGGCCCTGGCCTCATCAGACAGGTCGTGGGACA
GTCTGTGATTCACATAGTCGTACAGCTCCTGGTACAGG
