LOCUS       Exported 9464 bp ds-DNA circular SYN 12-MAY-2021
DEFINITION  Expresses dead (908A) AsCpf1.
ACCESSION   .
VERSION     .
KEYWORDS    WN10150
SOURCE      synthetic DNA construct
  ORGANISM  synthetic DNA construct
REFERENCE   1 (bases 1 to 9464)
  AUTHORS   Toth E, Czene BC, Kulcsar PI, Krausz SL, Talas A, Nyeste A, Varga E,
            Huszar K, Weinhardt N, Ligeti Z, Borsy AE, Fodor E, Welker E
  TITLE     Mb- and FnCpf1 nucleases are active in mammalian cells: activities
            and PAM preferences of four wild-type Cpf1 nucleases and of their
            altered PAM specificity variants.
  JOURNAL   Nucleic Acids Res. 2018 Sep 20. pii: 5103950. doi:
            10.1093/nar/gky815.
  PUBMED    30239882
REFERENCE   2 (bases 1 to 9464)
  AUTHORS   .
  TITLE     Direct Submission
  JOURNAL   Exported May 12, 2021 from SnapGene Server 1.1.58
            http://www.snapgene.com
FEATURES             Location/Qualifiers
     source          1..9464
                     /organism="synthetic DNA construct"
                     /mol_type="other DNA"
     primer_bind     45..64
                     /label=T7
                     /note="T7 promoter, forward primer"
     promoter        45..63
                     /label=T7 promoter
                     /note="promoter for bacteriophage T7 RNA polymerase"
     CDS             111..4031
                     /codon_start=1
                     /product="CRISPR-associated protein from Acidaminococcus
                     sp. BV3L6 (Zetsche et al., 2015)"
                     /label=AsCpf1
                     /translation="MTQFEGFTNLYQVSKTLRFELIPQGKTLKHIQEQGFIEEDKARND
                     HYKELKPIIDRIYKTYADQCLQLVQLDWENLSAAIDSYRKEKTEETRNALIEEQATYRN
                     AIHDYFIGRTDNLTDAINKRHAEIYKGLFKAELFNGKVLKQLGTVTTTEHENALLRSFD
                     KFTTYFSGFYENRKNVFSAEDISTAIPHRIVQDNFPKFKENCHIFTRLITAVPSLREHF
                     ENVKKAIGIFVSTSIEEVFSFPFYNQLLTQTQIDLYNQLLGGISREAGTEKIKGLNEVL
                     NLAIQKNDETAHIIASLPHRFIPLFKQILSDRNTLSFILEEFKSDEEVIQSFCKYKTLL
                     RNENVLETAEALFNELNSIDLTHIFISHKKLETISSALCDHWDTLRNALYERRISELTG
                     KITKSAKEKVQRSLKHEDINLQEIISAAGKELSEAFKQKTSEILSHAHAALDQPLPTTL
                     KKQEEKEILKSQLDSLLGLYHLLDWFAVDESNEVDPEFSARLTGIKLEMEPSLSFYNKA
                     RNYATKKPYSVEKFKLNFQMPTLASGWDVNKEKNNGAILFVKNGLYYLGIMPKQKGRYK
                     ALSFEPTEKTSEGFDKMYYDYFPDAAKMIPKCSTQLKAVTAHFQTHTTPILLSNNFIEP
                     LEITKEIYDLNNPEKEPKKFQTAYAKKTGDQKGYREALCKWIDFTRDFLSKYTKTTSID
                     LSSLRPSSQYKDLGEYYAELNPLLYHISFQRIAEKEIMDAVETGKLYLFQIYNKDFAKG
                     HHGKPNLHTLYWTGLFSPENLAKTSIKLNGQAELFYRPKSRMKRMAHRLGEKMLNKKLK
                     DQKTPIPDTLYQELYDYVNHRLSHDLSDEARALLPNVITKEVSHEIIKDRRFTSDKFFF
                     HVPITLNYQAANSPSKFNQRVNAYLKEHPETPIIGIARGERNLIYITVIDSTGKILEQR
                     SLNTIQQFDYQKKLDNREKERVAARQAWSVVGTIKDLKQGYLSQVIHEIVDLMIHYQAV
                     VVLENLNFGFKSKRTGIAEKAVYQQFEKMLIDKLNCLVLKDYPAEKVGGVLNPYQLTDQ
                     FTSFAKMGTQSGFLFYVPAPYTSKIDPLTGFVDPFVWKTIKNHESRKHFLEGFDFLHYD
                     VKTGDFILHFKMNRNLSFQRGLPGFMPAWDIVFEKNETQFDAKGTPFIAGKRIVPVIEN
                     HRFTGRYRDLYPANELIALLEEKGIVFRDGSNILPKLLENDDSHAIDTMVALIRSVLQM
                     RNSNAATGEDYINSPVRDLNGVCFDSRFQNPEWPMDADANGAYHIALKGQLLLNHLKES
                     KDLKLQNGISNQDWLAYIQELRN"
     regulatory      3751..3760
                     /regulatory_class="other"
                     /note="vertebrate consensus sequence for strong initiation
                     of translation (Kozak, 1987)"
     CDS             4032..4079
                     /codon_start=1
                     /product="bipartite nuclear localization signal from
                     nucleoplasmin"
                     /label=nucleoplasmin NLS
                     /translation="KRPAATKKAGQAKKKK"
     CDS             4086..4166
                     /codon_start=1
                     /product="three tandem HA epitope tags"
                     /label=3xHA
                     /translation="YPYDVPDYAYPYDVPDYAYPYDVPDYA"
     primer_bind     complement(4240..4257)
                     /label=BGH-rev
                     /note="Bovine growth hormone terminator, reverse primer.
                     Also called BGH reverse"
     polyA_signal    4246..4470
                     /label=bGH poly(A) signal
                     /note="bovine growth hormone polyadenylation signal"
     rep_origin      4516..4944
                     /direction=RIGHT
                     /label=f1 ori
                     /note="f1 bacteriophage origin of replication; arrow
                     indicates direction of (+) strand synthesis"
     primer_bind     complement(4603..4622)
                     /label=F1ori-R
                     /note="F1 origin, reverse primer"
     primer_bind     4813..4834
                     /label=F1ori-F
                     /note="F1 origin, forward primer"
     primer_bind     complement(4953..4973)
                     /label=pBABE 3'
                     /note="SV40 enhancer, reverse primer for pBABE vectors"
     promoter        4958..5287
                     /label=SV40 promoter
                     /note="SV40 enhancer and early promoter"
     rep_origin      5138..5273
                     /label=SV40 ori
                     /note="SV40 origin of replication"
     primer_bind     5200..5219
                     /label=SV40pro-F
                     /note="SV40 promoter/origin, forward primer"
     CDS             5354..6148
                     /codon_start=1
                     /gene="aph(3')-II (or nptII)"
                     /product="aminoglycoside phosphotransferase from Tn5"
                     /label=NeoR/KanR
                     /note="confers resistance to neomycin, kanamycin, and G418
                     (Geneticin(R))"
                     /translation="MIEQDGLHAGSPAAWVERLFGYDWAQQTIGCSDAAVFRLSAQGRP
                     VLFVKTDLSGALNELQDEAARLSWLATTGVPCAAVLDVVTEAGRDWLLLGEVPGQDLLS
                     SHLAPAEKVSIMADAMRRLHTLDPATCPFDHQAKHRIERARTRMEAGLVDQDDLDEEHQ
                     GLAPAELFARLKARMPDGEDLVVTHGDACLPNIMVENGRFSGFIDCGRLGVADRYQDIA
                     LATRDIAEELGGEWADRFLVLYGIAAPDSQRIAFYRLLDEFF"
     primer_bind     complement(5408..5427)
                     /label=Neo-R
                     /note="Neomycin resistance gene, reverse primer"
     primer_bind     6018..6037
                     /label=Neo-F
                     /note="Neomycin resistance gene, forward primer"
     polyA_signal    6322..6443
                     /label=SV40 poly(A) signal
                     /note="SV40 polyadenylation signal"
     primer_bind     complement(6359..6378)
                     /label=SV40pA-R
                     /note="SV40 polyA, reverse primer"
     primer_bind     6413..6432
                     /label=EBV-rev
                     /note="SV40 polyA terminator, reverse primer"
     primer_bind     complement(6492..6508)
                     /label=M13 rev
                     /note="common sequencing primer, one of multiple similar
                     variants"
     primer_bind     complement(6492..6508)
                     /label=M13 Reverse
                     /note="In lacZ gene. Also called M13-rev"
     primer_bind     complement(6505..6527)
                     /label=M13/pUC Reverse
                     /note="In lacZ gene"
     protein_bind    6516..6532
                     /label=lac operator
                     /bound_moiety="lac repressor encoded by lacI"
                     /note="The lac repressor binds to the lac operator to
                     inhibit transcription in E. coli. This inhibition can be
                     relieved by adding lactose or
                     isopropyl-beta-D-thiogalactopyranoside (IPTG)."
     promoter        complement(6540..6570)
                     /label=lac promoter
                     /note="promoter for the E. coli lac operon"
     protein_bind    6585..6606
                     /label=CAP binding site
                     /bound_moiety="E. coli catabolite activator protein"
                     /note="CAP binding activates transcription in the presence
                     of cAMP."
     primer_bind     complement(6723..6740)
                     /label=L4440
                     /note="L4440 vector, forward primer"
     rep_origin      complement(6894..7479)
                     /direction=LEFT
                     /label=ori
                     /note="high-copy-number ColE1/pMB1/pBR322/pUC origin of
                     replication"
     primer_bind     complement(6974..6993)
                     /label=pBR322ori-F
                     /note="pBR322 origin, forward primer"
     CDS             complement(7650..8510)
                     /codon_start=1
                     /gene="bla"
                     /product="beta-lactamase"
                     /label=AmpR
                     /note="confers resistance to ampicillin, carbenicillin, and
                     related antibiotics"
                     /translation="MSIQHFRVALIPFFAAFCLPVFAHPETLVKVKDAEDQLGARVGYI
                     ELDLNSGKILESFRPEERFPMMSTFKVLLCGAVLSRIDAGQEQLGRRIHYSQNDLVEYS
                     PVTEKHLTDGMTVRELCSAAITMSDNTAANLLLTTIGGPKELTAFLHNMGDHVTRLDRW
                     EPELNEAIPNDERDTTMPVAMATTLRKLLTGELLTLASRQQLIDWMEADKVAGPLLRSA
                     LPAGWFIADKSGAGERGSRGIIAALGPDGKPSRIVVIYTTGSQATMDERNRQIAEIGAS
                     LIKHW"
     primer_bind     8273..8292
                     /label=Amp-R
                     /note="Ampicillin resistance gene, reverse primer"
     promoter        complement(8511..8615)
                     /gene="bla"
                     /label=AmpR promoter
     primer_bind     complement(8690..8709)
                     /label=pRS-marker
                     /note="pRS vectors, use to sequence yeast selectable
                     marker"
     enhancer        8881..9260
                     /label=CMV enhancer
                     /note="human cytomegalovirus immediate early enhancer"
     promoter        9261..9464
                     /label=CMV promoter
                     /note="human cytomegalovirus (CMV) immediate early
                     promoter"
     primer_bind     9415..9435
                     /label=CMV-F
                     /note="Human CMV immediate early promoter, forward primer"
ORIGIN
        1 ctctggctaa ctagagaacc cactgcttac tggcttatcg aaattaatac gactcactat
       61 agggagaccc aagctggcta gcgtttaaac ttaagcttgg taccgccacc atgacacagt
      121 tcgagggctt taccaacctg tatcaggtga gcaagacact gcggtttgag ctgatcccac
      181 agggcaagac cctgaagcac atccaggagc agggcttcat cgaggaggac aaggcccgca
      241 atgatcacta caaggagctg aagcccatca tcgatcggat ctacaagacc tatgccgacc
      301 agtgcctgca gctggtgcag ctggattggg agaacctgag cgccgccatc gactcctata
      361 gaaaggagaa aaccgaggag acaaggaacg ccctgatcga ggagcaggcc acatatcgca
      421 atgccatcca cgactacttc atcggccgga cagacaacct gaccgatgcc atcaataaga
      481 gacacgccga gatctacaag ggcctgttca aggccgagct gtttaatggc aaggtgctga
      541 agcagctggg caccgtgacc acaaccgagc acgagaacgc cctgctgcgg agcttcgaca
      601 agtttacaac ctacttctcc ggcttttatg agaacaggaa gaacgtgttc agcgccgagg
      661 atatcagcac agccatccca caccgcatcg tgcaggacaa cttccccaag tttaaggaga
      721 attgtcacat cttcacacgc ctgatcaccg ccgtgcccag cctgcgggag cactttgaga
      781 acgtgaagaa ggccatcggc atcttcgtga gcacctccat cgaggaggtg ttttccttcc
      841 ctttttataa ccagctgctg acacagaccc agatcgacct gtataaccag ctgctgggag
      901 gaatctctcg ggaggcaggc accgagaaga tcaagggcct gaacgaggtg ctgaatctgg
      961 ccatccagaa gaatgatgag acagcccaca tcatcgcctc cctgccacac agattcatcc
     1021 ccctgtttaa gcagatcctg tccgatagga acaccctgtc tttcatcctg gaggagttta
     1081 agagcgacga ggaagtgatc cagtccttct gcaagtacaa gacactgctg agaaacgaga
     1141 acgtgctgga gacagccgag gccctgttta acgagctgaa cagcatcgac ctgacacaca
     1201 tcttcatcag ccacaagaag ctggagacaa tcagcagcgc cctgtgcgac cactgggata
     1261 cactgaggaa tgccctgtat gagcggagaa tctccgagct gacaggcaag atcaccaagt
     1321 ctgccaagga gaaggtgcag cgcagcctga agcacgagga tatcaacctg caggagatca
     1381 tctctgccgc aggcaaggag ctgagcgagg ccttcaagca gaaaaccagc gagatcctgt
     1441 cccacgcaca cgccgccctg gatcagccac tgcctacaac cctgaagaag caggaggaga
     1501 aggagatcct gaagtctcag ctggacagcc tgctgggcct gtaccacctg ctggactggt
     1561 ttgccgtgga tgagtccaac gaggtggacc ccgagttctc tgcccggctg accggcatca
     1621 agctggagat ggagccttct ctgagcttct acaacaaggc cagaaattat gccaccaaga
     1681 agccctactc cgtggagaag ttcaagctga actttcagat gcctacactg gcctctggct
     1741 gggacgtgaa taaggagaag aacaatggcg ccatcctgtt tgtgaagaac ggcctgtact
     1801 atctgggcat catgccaaag cagaagggca ggtataaggc cctgagcttc gagcccacag
     1861 agaaaaccag cgagggcttt gataagatgt actatgacta cttccctgat gccgccaaga
     1921 tgatcccaaa gtgcagcacc cagctgaagg ccgtgacagc ccactttcag acccacacaa
     1981 cccccatcct gctgtccaac aatttcatcg agcctctgga gatcacaaag gagatctacg
     2041 acctgaacaa tcctgagaag gagccaaaga agtttcagac agcctacgcc aagaaaaccg
     2101 gcgaccagaa gggctacaga gaggccctgt gcaagtggat cgacttcaca agggattttc
     2161 tgtccaagta taccaagaca acctctatcg atctgtctag cctgcggcca tcctctcagt
     2221 ataaggacct gggcgagtac tatgccgagc tgaatcccct gctgtaccac atcagcttcc
     2281 agagaatcgc cgagaaggag atcatggatg ccgtggagac aggcaagctg tacctgttcc
     2341 agatctataa caaggacttt gccaagggcc accacggcaa gcctaatctg cacacactgt
     2401 attggaccgg cctgttttct ccagagaacc tggccaagac aagcatcaag ctgaatggcc
     2461 aggccgagct gttctaccgc cctaagtcca ggatgaagag gatggcacac cggctgggag
     2521 agaagatgct gaacaagaag ctgaaggatc agaaaacccc aatccccgac accctgtacc
     2581 aggagctgta cgactatgtg aatcacagac tgtcccacga cctgtctgat gaggccaggg
     2641 ccctgctgcc caacgtgatc accaaggagg tgtctcacga gatcatcaag gataggcgct
     2701 ttaccagcga caagttcttt ttccacgtgc ctatcacact gaactatcag gccgccaatt
     2761 ccccatctaa gttcaaccag agggtgaatg cctacctgaa ggagcacccc gagacaccta
     2821 tcatcggcat cgcccggggc gagagaaacc tgatctatat cacagtgatc gactccaccg
     2881 gcaagatcct ggagcagcgg agcctgaaca ccatccagca gtttgattac cagaagaagc
     2941 tggacaacag ggagaaggag agggtggcag caaggcaggc ctggtctgtg gtgggcacaa
     3001 tcaaggatct gaagcagggc tatctgagcc aggtcatcca cgagatcgtg gacctgatga
     3061 tccactacca ggccgtggtg gtgctggaga acctgaattt cggctttaag agcaagagga
     3121 ccggcatcgc cgagaaggcc gtgtaccagc agttcgagaa gatgctgatc gataagctga
     3181 attgcctggt gctgaaggac tatccagcag agaaagtggg aggcgtgctg aacccatacc
     3241 agctgacaga ccagttcacc tcctttgcca agatgggcac ccagtctggc ttcctgtttt
     3301 acgtgcctgc cccatataca tctaagatcg atcccctgac cggcttcgtg gaccccttcg
     3361 tgtggaaaac catcaagaat cacgagagcc gcaagcactt cctggagggc ttcgactttc
     3421 tgcactacga cgtgaaaacc ggcgacttca tcctgcactt taagatgaac agaaatctgt
     3481 ccttccagag gggcctgccc ggctttatgc ctgcatggga tatcgtgttc gagaagaacg
     3541 agacacagtt tgacgccaag ggcacccctt tcatcgccgg caagagaatc gtgccagtga
     3601 tcgagaatca cagattcacc ggcagatacc gggacctgta tcctgccaac gagctgatcg
     3661 ccctgctgga ggagaagggc atcgtgttca gggatggctc caacatcctg ccaaagctgc
     3721 tggagaatga cgattctcac gccatcgaca ccatggtggc cctgatccgc agcgtgctgc
     3781 agatgcggaa ctccaatgcc gccacaggcg aggactatat caacagcccc gtgcgcgatc
     3841 tgaatggcgt gtgcttcgac tcccggtttc agaacccaga gtggcccatg gacgccgatg
     3901 ccaatggcgc ctaccacatc gccctgaagg gccagctgct gctgaatcac ctgaaggaga
     3961 gcaaggatct gaagctgcag aacggcatct ccaatcagga ctggctggcc tacatccagg
     4021 agctgcgcaa caaaaggccg gcggccacga aaaaggccgg ccaggcaaaa aagaaaaagg
     4081 gatcctaccc atacgatgtt ccagattacg cttatcccta cgacgtgcct gattatgcat
     4141 acccatatga tgtccccgac tatgcctaag aattctgcag atatccagca cagtggcggc
     4201 cgctcgagtc tagagggccc gtttaaaccc gctgatcagc ctcgactgtg ccttctagtt
     4261 gccagccatc tgttgtttgc ccctcccccg tgccttcctt gaccctggaa ggtgccactc
     4321 ccactgtcct ttcctaataa aatgaggaaa ttgcatcgca ttgtctgagt aggtgtcatt
     4381 ctattctggg gggtggggtg gggcaggaca gcaaggggga ggattgggaa gacaatagca
     4441 ggcatgctgg ggatgcggtg ggctctatgg cttctgaggc ggaaagaacc agctggggct
     4501 ctagggggta tccccnnnnn nnnnnnnnnn nnnnnnnnnn nnnnnnnnnn nnnnnnnnnn
     4561 nnnnnnnnnn nnnnnnnnnn nnnnnnnnnn nnnnnnnnnn nnnnnnnnnn nnnnnnnnnn
     4621 nnnnnnnnnn nnnnnnnnnc nnnnnnnnnn nnnnnnnnnn nnnnnnnnnn nnnnnnnnnn
     4681 nnnnnnnnnn nnnnnnnnnn nnnnnnnnnn nnnnnnnnnn nnnnnnnnnn nannnnnnnn
     4741 nnnnnnnnnn nnnnnnnnnn nnnnnnnnnn nnnnnnnnnn ncctttgacg ttggagtcca
     4801 cgttctttaa tagtggactc ttgttccaaa ctggaacaac actcaaccct atctcggtct
     4861 attcttttga tttataaggg attttgccga tttcggccta ttggttaaaa aatgagctga
     4921 tttaacaaaa atttaacgcg aattaattct gtggaatgtg tgtcagttag ggtgtggaaa
     4981 gtccccaggc tccccagcag gcagaagtat gcaaagcatg catctcaatt agtcagcaac
     5041 caggtgtgga aagtccccag gctccccagc aggcagaagt atgcaaagca tgcatctcaa
     5101 ttagtcagca accatagtcc cgcccctaac tccgcccatc ccgcccctaa ctccgcccag
     5161 ttccgcccat tctccgcccc atggctgact aatttttttt atttatgcag aggccgaggc
     5221 cgcctctgcc tctgagctat tccagaagta gtgaggaggc ttttttggag gcctaggctt
     5281 ttgcaaaaag ctcccgggag cttgtatatc cattttcgga tctgatcaag agacaggatg
     5341 aggatcgttt cgcatgattg aacaagatgg attgcacgca ggttctccgg ccgcttgggt
     5401 ggagaggcta ttcggctatg actgggcaca acagacaatc ggctgctctg atgccgccgt
     5461 gttccggctg tcagcgcagg ggcgcccggt tctttttgtc aagaccgacc tgtccggtgc
     5521 cctgaatgaa ctgcaggacg aggcagcgcg gctatcgtgg ctggccacga cgggcgttcc
     5581 ttgcgcagct gtgctcgacg ttgtcactga agcgggaagg gactggctgc tattgggcga
     5641 agtgccgggg caggatctcc tgtcatctca ccttgctcct gccgagaaag tatccatcat
     5701 ggctgatgca atgcggcggc tgcatacgct tgatccggct acctgcccat tcgaccacca
     5761 agcgaaacat cgcatcgagc gagcacgtac tcggatggaa gccggtcttg tcgatcagga
     5821 tgatctggac gaagagcatc aggggctcgc gccagccgaa ctgttcgcca ggctcaaggc
     5881 gcgcatgccc gacggcgagg atctcgtcgt gacccatggc gatgcctgct tgccgaatat
     5941 catggtggaa aatggccgct tttctggatt catcgactgt ggccggctgg gtgtggcgga
     6001 ccgctatcag gacatagcgt tggctacccg tgatattgct gaagagcttg gcggcgaatg
     6061 ggctgaccgc ttcctcgtgc tttacggtat cgccgctccc gattcgcagc gcatcgcctt
     6121 ctatcgcctt cttgacgagt tcttctgagc gggactctgg ggttcgaaat gaccgaccaa
     6181 gcgacgccca acctgccatc acgagatttc gattccaccg ccgccttcta tgaaaggttg
     6241 ggcttcggaa tcgttttccg ggacgccggc tggatgatcc tccagcgcgg ggatctcatg
     6301 ctggagttct tcgcccaccc caacttgttt attgcagctt ataatggtta caaataaagc
     6361 aatagcatca caaatttcac aaataaagca tttttttcac tgcattctag ttgtggtttg
     6421 tccaaactca tcaatgtatc ttatcatgtc tgtataccgt cgacctctag ctagagcttg
     6481 gcgtaatcat ggtcatagct gtttcctgtg tgaaattgtt atccgctcac aattccacac
     6541 aacatacgag ccggaagcat aaagtgtaaa gcctggggtg cctaatgagt gagctaactc
     6601 acattaattg cgttgcgctc actgcccgct ttccagtcgg gaaacctgtc gtgccagctg
     6661 cattaatgaa tcggccaacg cgcggggaga ggcggtttgc gtattgggcg ctcttccgct
     6721 tcctcgctca ctgactcgct gcgctcggtc gttcggctgc ggcgagcggt atcagctcac
     6781 tcaaaggcgg taatacggtt atccacagaa tcaggggata acgcaggaaa gaacatgtga
     6841 gcaaaaggcc agcaaaaggc caggaaccgt aaaaaggccg cgttgctggc gtttttccat
     6901 aggctccgcc cccctgacga gcatcacaaa aatcgacgct caagtcagag gtggcgaaac
     6961 ccgacaggac tataaagata ccaggcgttt ccccctggaa gctccctcgt gcgctctcct
     7021 gttccgaccc tgccgcttac cggatacctg tccgcctttc tcccttcggg aagcgtggcg
     7081 ctttctcata gctcacgctg taggtatctc agttcggtgt aggtcgttcg ctccaagctg
     7141 ggctgtgtgc acgaaccccc cgttcagccc gaccgctgcg ccttatccgg taactatcgt
     7201 cttgagtcca acccggtaag acacgactta tcgccactgg cagcagccac tggtaacagg
     7261 attagcagag cgaggtatgt aggcggtgct acagagttct tgaagtggtg gcctaactac
     7321 ggctacacta gaagaacagt atttggtatc tgcgctctgc tgaagccagt taccttcgga
     7381 aaaagagttg gtagctcttg atccggcaaa caaaccaccg ctggtagcgg tttttttgtt
     7441 tgcaagcagc agattacgcg cagaaaaaaa ggatctcaag aagatccttt gatcttttct
     7501 acggggtctg acgctcagtg gaacgaaaac tcacgttaag ggattttggt catgagatta
     7561 tcaaaaagga tcttcaccta gatcctttta aattaaaaat gaagttttaa atcaatctaa
     7621 agtatatatg agtaaacttg gtctgacagt taccaatgct taatcagtga ggcacctatc
     7681 tcagcgatct gtctatttcg ttcatccata gttgcctgac tccccgtcgt gtagataact
     7741 acgatacggg agggcttacc atctggcccc agtgctgcaa tgataccgcg agacccacgc
     7801 tcaccggctc cagatttatc agcaataaac cagccagccg gaagggccga gcgcagaagt
     7861 ggtcctgcaa ctttatccgc ctccatccag tctattaatt gttgccggga agctagagta
     7921 agtagttcgc cagttaatag tttgcgcaac gttgttgcca ttgctacagg catcgtggtg
     7981 tcacgctcgt cgtttggtat ggcttcattc agctccggtt cccaacgatc aaggcgagtt
     8041 acatgatccc ccatgttgtg caaaaaagcg gttagctcct tcggtcctcc gatcgttgtc
     8101 agaagtaagt tggccgcagt gttatcactc atggttatgg cagcactgca taattctctt
     8161 actgtcatgc catccgtaag atgcttttct gtgactggtg agtactcaac caagtcattc
     8221 tgagaatagt gtatgcggcg accgagttgc tcttgcccgg cgtcaatacg ggataatacc
     8281 gcgccacata gcagaacttt aaaagtgctc atcattggaa aacgttcttc ggggcgaaaa
     8341 ctctcaagga tcttaccgct gttgagatcc agttcgatgt aacccactcg tgcacccaac
     8401 tgatcttcag catcttttac tttcaccagc gtttctgggt gagcaaaaac aggaaggcaa
     8461 aatgccgcaa aaaagggaat aagggcgaca cggaaatgtt gaatactcat actcttcctt
     8521 tttcaatatt attgaagcat ttatcagggt tattgtctca tgagcggata catatttgaa
     8581 tgtatttaga aaaataaaca aataggggtt ccgcgcacat ttccccgaaa agtgccacct
     8641 gacgtcgacg gatcgggaga tctcccgatc ccctatggtg cactctcagt acaatctgct
     8701 ctgatgccgc atagttaagc cagtatctgc tccctgcttg tgtgttggag gtcgctgagt
     8761 agtgcgcgag caaaatttaa gctacaacaa ggcaaggctt gaccgacaat tgcatgaaga
     8821 atctgcttag ggttaggcgt tttgcgctgc ttcgcgatgt acgggccaga tatacgcgtt
     8881 gacattgatt attgactagt tattaatagt aatcaattac ggggtcatta gttcatagcc
     8941 catatatgga gttccgcgtt acataactta cggtaaatgg cccgcctggc tgaccgccca
     9001 acgacccccg cccattgacg tcaataatga cgtatgttcc catagtaacg ccaataggga
     9061 ctttccattg acgtcaatgg gtggagtatt tacggtaaac tgcccacttg gcagtacatc
     9121 aagtgtatca tatgccaagt acgcccccta ttgacgtcaa tgacggtaaa tggcccgcct
     9181 ggcattatgc ccagtacatg accttatggg actttcctac ttggcagtac atctacgtat
     9241 tagtcatcgc tattaccatg gtgatgcggt tttggcagta catcaatggg cgtggatagc
     9301 ggtttgactc acggggattt ccaagtctcc accccattga cgtcaatggg agtttgtttt
     9361 ggcaccaaaa tcaacgggac tttccaaaat gtcgtaacaa ctccgcccca ttgacgcaaa
     9421 tgggcggtag gcgtgtacgg tgggaggtct atataagcag agct
//
